>Addgene plasmid #98663 | MBP-hnRNPA2_FL_D290V | addgene full sequence | sequence record 189353 | Addgene NGS Result
TAATACGACTCACTATAGGGGAATTGTGAGCGGATAACAATTCCCCTCTAGAAATAATTTTGTTTAACTT
TAAGAAGGAGATATACCATGGGATCTGATAAAATTCATCATCATCATCATCACAGCAGCGGTACCAAAAT
CGAAGAAGGTAAACTGGTAATCTGGATTAACGGCGATAAAGGCTATAACGGTCTCGCTGAAGTCGGTAAG
AAATTCGAGAAAGATACCGGAATTAAAGTCACCGTTGAGCATCCGGATAAACTGGAAGAGAAATTCCCAC
AGGTTGCGGCAACTGGCGATGGCCCTGACATTATCTTCTGGGCACACGACCGCTTTGGTGGCTACGCTCA
ATCTGGCCTGTTGGCTGAAATCACCCCGGACAAAGCGTTCCAGGACAAGCTGTATCCGTTTACCTGGGAT
GCCGTACGTTACAACGGCAAGCTGATTGCTTACCCGATCGCTGTTGAAGCGTTATCGCTGATTTATAACA
AAGATCTGCTGCCGAACCCGCCAAAAACCTGGGAAGAGATCCCGGCGCTGGATAAAGAACTGAAAGCGAA
AGGTAAGAGCGCGCTGATGTTCAACCTGCAAGAACCGTACTTCACCTGGCCGCTGATTGCTGCTGACGGG
GGTTATGCGTTCAAGTATGAAAACGGCAAGTACGACATTAAAGACGTGGGCGTGGATAACGCTGGCGCGA
AAGCGGGTCTGACCTTCCTGGTTGACCTGATTAAAAACAAACACATGAATGCAGACACCGATTACTCCAT
CGCAGAAGCTGCCTTTAATAAAGGCGAAACAGCGATGACCATCAACGGCCCGTGGGCATGGTCCAACATC
GACACCAGCAAAGTGAATTATGGTGTAACGGTACTGCCGACCTTCAAGGGTCAACCATCCAAACCGTTCG
TTGGCGTGCTGAGCGCAGGTATTAACGCCGCCAGTCCGAACAAAGAGCTGGCAAAAGAGTTCCTCGAAAA
CTATCTGCTGACTGATGAAGGTCTGGAAGCGGTTAATAAAGACAAACCGCTGGGTGCCGTAGCGCTGAAG
TCTTACGAGGAAGAGTTGGCGAAAGATCCACGTATTGCCGCCACCATGGAAAACGCCCAGAAAGGTGAAA
TCATGCCGAACATCCCGCAGATGTCCGCTTTCTGGTATGCCGTGCGTACTGCGGTGATCAACGCCGCCAG
CGGTCGTCAGACTGTCGATGAAGCCCTGAAAGACGCGCAGACTAATTCGGGATCTGATATCACAAGTTTG
TACAAAAAAGCTGAAGGCGGTACCGAGAACCTGTACTTCCAGGGTCATATGGAACGTGAAAAAGAGCAGT
TTCGCAAGCTGTTTATCGGTGGCCTGAGCTTCGAAACTACCGAAGAGAGCCTGCGCAACTATTATGAGCA
GTGGGGTAAACTGACGGATTGCGTCGTGATGCGTGACCCGGCGAGCAAGCGCAGCCGTGGCTTCGGTTTC
GTCACCTTCTCCAGCATGGCAGAGGTTGACGCCGCTATGGCAGCCCGTCCTCACAGCATTGACGGCCGTG
TGGTTGAGCCGAAGCGTGCGGTCGCTCGTGAAGAGTCGGGTAAGCCGGGTGCTCACGTCACCGTCAAAAA
GCTGTTCGTGGGTGGTATCAAGGAAGATACCGAGGAACACCACTTGCGCGACTACTTCGAGGAATATGGC
AAAATCGATACCATTGAGATCATTACGGACCGTCAAAGCGGCAAAAAGCGTGGTTTCGGCTTTGTTACGT
TTGACGATCACGACCCGGTTGACAAAATCGTGCTGCAAAAGTACCACACCATTAACGGCCACAACGCCGA
GGTGCGTAAAGCGCTGAGCCGTCAAGAGATGCAAGAAGTGCAGTCCTCTCGCAGCGGTCGTGGTGGCAAC
TTTGGTTTCGGTGATAGCCGCGGTGGTGGCGGCAACTTCGGTCCGGGTCCGGGCAGCAATTTCCGTGGTG
GTTCCGACGGTTACGGTAGCGGTCGCGGCTTTGGCGATGGCTATAATGGTTACGGTGGTGGTCCGGGCGG
CGGCAATTTCGGTGGTAGCCCGGGTTACGGCGGTGGTCGCGGCGGTTATGGCGGTGGCGGTCCAGGCTAC
GGTAACCAGGGTGGTGGTTATGGTGGTGGCTACGATAACTATGGCGGTGGTAACTATGGTAGCGGCAATT
ACAATGTTTTTGGCAACTACAACCAGCAACCGAGCAATTACGGCCCGATGAAATCCGGCAATTTTGGCGG
TTCCCGTAATATGGGTGGTCCGTATGGTGGCGGTAACTACGGCCCGGGTGGTAGCGGTGGTTCTGGCGGC
TATGGTGGCCGCAGCCGTTACTAACTCGAGCACCACCACCACCACCACTGAGATCCGGCTGCTAACAAAG
CCCGAAAGGAAGCTGAGTTGGCTGCTGCCACCGCTGAGCAATAACTAGCATAACCCCTTGGGGCCTCTAA
ACGGGTCTTGAGGGGTTTTTTGCTGAAAGGAGGAACTATATCCGGATTGGCGAATGGG
[124 nt withheld, positions 2509-2632]
C
[91 nt withheld, positions 2634-2724]
A
[49 nt withheld, positions 2726-2774]
CCTTTGACGTTGGAGTCCACGTTCTTT
[37 nt withheld, positions 2802-2838]
ACCCTATCTCGGTCTATTCTTTTGATTTATAAGGGATTTTGCCGATTTCGGCCTATTGGTTAAAAAATGA
GCTGATTTAACAAAAATTTAACGCGAATTTTAACAAAATATTAACGCTTACAATTTAGGTGGCACTTTTC
GGGGAAATGTGCGCGGAACCCCTATTTGTTTATTTTTCTAAATACATTCAAATATGTATCCGCTCATGAA
TTAATTCTTAGAAAAACTCATCGAGCATCAAATGAAACTGCAATTTATTCATATCAGGATTATCAATACC
ATATTTTTGAAAAAGCCGTTTCTGTAATGAAGGAGAAAACTCACCGAGGCAGTTCCATAGGATGGCAAGA
TCCTGGTATCGGTCTGCGATTCCGACTCGTCCAACATCAATACAACCTATTAATTTCCCCTCGTCAAAAA
TAAGGTTATCAAGTGAGAAATCACCATGAGTGACGACTGAATCCGGTGAGAATGGCAAAAGTTTATGCAT
TTCTTTCCAGACTTGTTCAACAGGCCAGCCATTACGCTCGTCATCAAAATCACTCGCATCAACCAAACCG
TTATTCATTCGTGATTGCGCCTGAGCGAGACGAAATACGCGATCGCTGTTAAAAGGACAATTACAAACAG
GAATCGAATGCAACCGGCGCAGGAACACTGCCAGCGCATCAACAATATTTTCACCTGAATCAGGATATTC
TTCTAATACCTGGAATGCTGTTTTCCCGGGGATCGCAGTGGTGAGTAACCATGCATCATCAGGAGTACGG
ATAAAATGCTTGATGGTCGGAAGAGGCATAAATTCCGTCAGCCAGTTTAGTCTGACCATCTCATCTGTAA
CATCATTGGCAACGCTACCTTTGCCATGTTTCAGAAACAACTCTGGCGCATCGGGCTTCCCATACAATCG
ATAGATTGTCGCACCTGATTGCCCGACATTATCGCGAGCCCATTTATACCCATATAAATCAGCATCCATG
TTGGAATTTAATCGCGGCCTAGAGCAAGACGTTTCCCGTTGAATATGGCTCATAACACCCCTTGTATTAC
TGTTTATGTAAGCAGACAGTTTTATTGTTCATGACCAAAATCCCTTAACGTGAGTTTTCGTTCCACTGAG
CGTCAGACCCCGTAGAAAAGATCAAAGGATCTTCTTGATATCCTTTTTTTCTGCGCGTAATCTGCTGCTT
GCAAACAAAAAAACCACCGCTACCAGCGGTGGTTTGTTTGCCGGATCAAGAGCTACCAACTCTTTTTCCG
AAGGTAACTGGCTTCAGCAGAGCGCAGATACCAAATACTGTCCTTCTAGTGTAGCCGTAGTTAGGCCACC
ACTTCAAGAACTCTGTAGCACCGCCTACATACCTCGCTCTGCTAATCCTGTTACCAGTGGCTGCTGCCAG
TGGCGATAAGTCGTGTCTTACCGGGTTGGACTCAAGACGATAGTTACCGGATAAGGCGCAGCGGTCGGGC
TGAACGGGGGGTTCGTGCACACAGCCCAGCTTGGAGCGAACGACCTACACCGAACTGAGATACCTACAGC
GTGAGCTATGAGAAAGCGCCACGCTTCCCGAAGGGAGAAAGGCGGACAGGTATCCGGTAAGCGGCAGGGT
CGGAACAGGAGAGCGCACGAGGGAGCTTCCAGGGGGAAACGCCTGGTATCTTTATAGTCCTGTCGGGTTT
CGCCACCTCTGACTTGAGCGTCGATTTTTGTGATGCTCGTCAGGGGGGCGGAGCCTATGGAAAAACGCCA
GCAACGCGGCCTTTTTACGGTTCCTGGCCTTTTGCTGGCCTTTTGCTCACATGTTCTTTCCTGCGTTATC
CCCTGATTCTGTGGATAACCGTATTACCGCCTTTGAGTGAGCTGATACCGCTCGCCGCAGCCGAACGACC
GAGCGCAGCGAGTCAGTGAGCGAGGAAGCGGAAGAGCGCCTGATGCGGTATTTTCTCCTTACGCATCTGT
GCGGTATTTCACACCGCAATGGTGCACTCTCAGTACAATCTGCTCTGATGCCGCATAGTTAAGCCAGTAT
ACACTCCGCTATCGCTACGTGACTGGGTCATGGCTGCGCCCCGACACCCGCCAACACCCGCTGACGCGCC
CTGACGGGCTTGTCTGCTCCCGGCATCCGCTTACAGACAAGCTGTGACCGTCTCCGGGAGCTGCATGTGT
CAGAGGTTTTCACCGTCATCACCGAAACGCGCGAGGCAGCTGCGGTAAAGCTCATCAGCGTGGTCGTGAA
GCGATTCACAGATGTCTGCCTGTTCATCCGCGTCCAGCTCGTTGAGTTTCTCCAGAAGCGTTAATGTCTG
GCTTCTGATAAAGCGGGCCATGTTAAGGGCGGTTTTTTCCTGTTTGGTCACTGATGCCTCCGTGTAAGGG
GGATTTCTGTTCATGGGGGTAATGATACCGATGAAACGAGAGAGGATGCTCACGATACGGGTTACTGATG
ATGAACATGCCCGGTTACTGGAACGTTGTGAGGGTAAACAACTGGCGGTATGGATGCGGCGGGACCAGAG
AAAAATCACTCAGGGTCAATGCCAGCGCTTCGTTAATACAGATGTAGGTGTTCCACAGGGTAGCCAGCAG
CATCCTGCGATGCAGATCCGGAACATAATGGTGCAGGGCGCTGACTTCCGCGTTTCCAGACTTTACGAAA
CACGGAAACCGAAGACCATTCATGTTGTTGCTCAGGTCGCAGACGTTTTGCAGCAGCAGTCGCTTCACGT
TCGCTCGCGTATCGGTGATTCATTCTGCTAACCAGTAAGGCAACCCCGCCAGCCTAGCCGGGTCCTCAAC
GACAGGAGCACGATCATGCGCACCCGTGGGGCCGCCATGCCGGCGATAATGGCCTGCTTCTCGCCGAAAC
GTTTGGTGGCGGGACCAGTGACGAAGGCTTGAGCGAGGGCGTGCAAGATTCCGAATACCGCAAGCGACAG
GCCGATCATCGTCGCGCTCCAGCGAAAGCGGTCCTCGCCGAAAATGACCCAGAGCGCTGCCGGCACCTGT
CCTACGAGTTGCATGATAAAGAAGACAGTCATAAGTGCGGCGACGATAGTCATGCCCCGCGCCCACCGGA
AGGAGCTGACTGGGTTGAAGGCTCTCAAGGGCATCGGTCGAGATCCCGGTGCCTAATGAGTGAGCTAACT
TACATTAATTGCGTTGCGCTCACTGCCCGCTTTCCAGTCGGGAAACCTGTCGTGCCAGCTGCATTAATGA
ATCGGCCAACGCGCGGGGAGAGGCGGTTTGCGTATTGGGCGCCAGGGTGGTTTTTCTTTTCACCAGTGAG
ACGGGCAACAGCTGATTGCCCTTCACCGCCTGGCCCTGAGAGAGTTGCAGCAAGCGGTCCACGCTGGTTT
GCCCCAGCAGGCGAAAATCCTGTTTGATGGTGGTTAACGGCGGGATATAACATGAGCTGTCTTCGGTATC
GTCGTATCCCACTACCGAGATATCCGCACCAACGCGCAGCCCGGACTCGGTAATGGCGCGCATTGCGCCC
AGCGCCATCTGATCGTTGGCAACCAGCATCGCAGTGGGAACGATGCCCTCATTCAGCATTTGCATGGTTT
GTTGAAAACCGGACATGGCACTCCAGTCGCCTTCCCGTTCCGCTATCGGCTGAATTTGATTGCGAGTGAG
ATATTTATGCCAGCCAGCCAGACGCAGACGCGCCGAGACAGAACTTAATGGGCCCGCTAACAGCGCGATT
TGCTGGTGACCCAATGCGACCAGATGCTCCACGCCCAGTCGCGTACCGTCTTCATGGGAGAAAATAATAC
TGTTGATGGGTGTCTGGTCAGAGACATCAAGAAATAACGCCGGAACATTAGTGCAGGCAGCTTCCACAGC
AATGGCATCCTGGTCATCCAGCGGATAGTTAATGATCAGCCCACTGACGCGTTGCGCGAGAAGATTGTGC
ACCGCCGCTTTACAGGCTTCGACGCCGCTTCGTTCTACCATCGACACCACCACGCTGGCACCCAGTTGAT
CGGCGCGAGATTTAATCGCCGCGACAATTTGCGACGGCGCGTGCAGGGCCAGACTGGAGGTGGCAACGCC
AATCAGCAACGACTGTTTGCCCGCCAGTTGTTGTGCCACGCGGTTGGGAATGTAATTCAGCTCCGCCATC
GCCGCTTCCACTTTTTCCCGCGTTTTCGCAGAAACGTGGCTGGCCTGGTTCACCACGCGGGAAACGGTCT
GATAAGAGACACCGGCATACTCTGCGACATCGTATAACGTTACTGGTTTCACATTCACCACCCTGAATTG
ACTCTCTTCCGGGCGCTATCATGCCATACCGCGAAAGGTTTTGCGCCATTCGATGGTGTCCGGGATCTCG
ACGCTCTCCCTTATGCGACTCCTGCATTAGGAAGCAGCCCAGTAGTAGGTTGAGGCCGTTGAGCACCGCC
GCCGCAAGGAATGGTGCATGCAAGGAGATGGCGCCCAACAGTCCCCCGGCCACGGGGCCTGCCACCATAC
CCACGCCGAAACAAGCGCTCATGAGCCCGAAGTGGCGAGCCCGATCTTCCCCATCGGTGATGTCGGCGAT
ATAGGCGCCAGCAACCGCACCTGTGGCGCCGGTGATGCCGGCCACGATGCGTCCGGCGTAGAGGATCGAG
ATCTCGATCCCGCGAAAT
Features (pLannotate 1.2.2; 23 found; start..end, strand, type, name):
      1..19      +  promoter       T7 promoter: promoter for bacteriophage T7 RNA polymerase
     20..44      +  protein_bind   lac operator: The lac repressor binds to the lac operator to inhibit transcription in E. coli. This inhibition can be relieved by adding lactose or isopropyl-β-D-thiogalactopyranoside (IPTG). lac repressor encoded by lacI
     59..81      +  RBS            RBS: efficient ribosome binding site from bacteriophage T7 gene 10 (Olins and Rangwala, 1989)
     88..105     +  CDS            HP-thioredoxin (fragment): His-Patch thioredoxin The histidines at positions 8, 32, and 64 coordinate a divalent cation, allowing HP-thioredoxin to be purified on metal-chelating resins.
    106..122     +  CDS            capTEV™ (fragment): composite tag for in vivo biotinylation, TEV protease cleavage, and 6xHis tagging
    136..1233    +  CDS            MBP: maltose binding protein from E. coli; malE (mutated); This version of the gene does not encode a signal sequence, so MBP will remain in the cytosol.
   1253..1271    +  protein_bind   attB1 (fragment): mutant version of attB; core recombination site for the Gateway® BP reaction BP Clonase™
   1309..2331    +  CDS            HNRNPA2B1: ROA2_SAGOE - Also known as HNRPA2B1. Experimental evidence at protein level: Swiss-Prot protein existence level 1. Heterogeneous nuclear ribonucleoprotein (hnRNP) that associates with nascent pre-mRNAs, packaging them into hnRNP particles. The hnRNP particle arrangement on nascent hnRNA is non-random and sequence-dependent and serves to condense and stabilize the transcripts and minimize tangling and knotting. Packaging plays a role in various processes such as transcription, pre-mRNA processing, RNA nuclear export, subcellular location, mRNA translation and stability of mature mRNAs. Forms hn
   2341..2358    +  CDS            9xHis (fragment): 9xHis affinity tag
   2368..2417    +  CDS            SET1 (fragment): solubility-enhancement tag derived from T7 phage gene 10B
   2425..2472    +  terminator     T7 terminator: transcription terminator for bacteriophage T7 RNA polymerase
   2509..2937    +  rep_origin     f1 ori (sequence partly withheld): f1 bacteriophage origin of replication; arrow indicates direction of (+) strand synthesis
   2990..3047    +  promoter       AmpR promoter (fragment): bla
   3056..3871    -  CDS            KanR: aminoglycoside phosphotransferase; aph(3')-Ia; confers resistance to kanamycin in bacteria or G418 (Geneticin®) in eukaryotes
   3993..4581    +  rep_origin     ori: high-copy-number ColE1/pMB1/pBR322/pUC origin of replication
   4767..4906    -  misc_feature   bom: basis of mobility region from pBR322
   5008..5199    -  CDS            rop: Rop protein, which maintains plasmids at low copy number; rop
   5216..5596    +  CDS            YPB1_ECOLX: Protein predicted: Swiss-Prot protein existence level 4. From Escherichia coli.
   5668..5959    -  CDS            TcR (fragment): tetracycline efflux protein; tet; confers resistance to tetracycline
   5974..5995    -  protein_bind   CAP binding site: CAP binding activates transcription in the presence of cAMP. E. coli catabolite activator protein
   6008..7090    -  CDS            lacI: lac repressor; lacI; The lac repressor binds to the lac operator to inhibit transcription in E. coli. This inhibition can be relieved by adding lactose or isopropyl-β-D-thiogalactopyranoside (IPTG).
   7091..7168    -  promoter       lacI promoter: lacI
   7176..7455    -  CDS            TcR (fragment): tetracycline efflux protein; tet; confers resistance to tetracycline
