[The description below was written by a language model from this plasmid's Addgene catalogue record and pLannotate feature annotations shown in this document.]
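Description:
MBP-hnRNPA2_FL_D290V is a bacterial expression plasmid of about 7.5 kb, built on the pTHMT backbone, that produces full-length human hnRNPA2 (from the HNRNPA2B1 gene) carrying the D290V substitution as a fusion to an N-terminal 6xHis-MBP tag. Expression follows the pET-style arrangement: a T7 promoter followed by a lac operator and the phage T7 gene 10 ribosome binding site drives the fusion, a T7 terminator closes the transcription unit, and a plasmid-borne lacI gene under its own promoter supplies repressor. Transcription therefore depends on a host that provides T7 RNA polymerase and is induced with IPTG.

The open reading frame starts with short matches that the annotation software assigns to His-patch thioredoxin and capTEV fragments, which most likely correspond to the catalogued histidine tag. Next comes a signal-sequence-free maltose binding protein that remains cytosolic and typically improves solubility. A linker containing a partial attB1-like match separates it from the hnRNPA2 coding sequence. The short 9xHis and SET1 fragments annotated downstream of the insert appear to be backbone remnants, and the record does not indicate that they are translated as part of the product. The cloning sites are not recorded.

The plasmid is selected with kanamycin through the aph(3')-Ia gene and replicates from a ColE1/pMB1-type origin. The catalogue lists it as high copy, although pBR322-derived rop and bom elements are also annotated, along with an f1 origin and nonfunctional tetracycline-resistance fragments. The construct is intended for recombinant production and purification of the mutant protein, and the associated study examined hnRNPA2 low-complexity domain structure, interactions and phase separation as altered by mutation and arginine methylation.
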