Addgene plasmid #98663: MBP-hnRNPA2_FL_D290V
Purpose: Expresses MBP-tagged full length hnRNPA2 with D290V
Depositing lab: Nicolas Fawzi. Depositing organization: Brown University. Publication: Mechanistic View of hnRNPA2 Low-Complexity Domain Structure, Interactions, and Phase Separation Altered by Mutation and Arginine Methylation. Ryan VH, Dignon GL, Zerze GH, Chabata CV, Silva R, Conicella AE, Amaya J, Burke KA, Mittal J, Fawzi NL. Mol Cell. 2018 Jan 17. pii: S1097-2765(17)30979-6. doi: 10.1016/j.molcel.2017.12.022. PubMed 29358076.
Backbone
  Vector backbone: pTHMT
  Vector type: Bacterial Expression
Growth in bacteria
  Bacterial resistance: Kanamycin, 50 μg/mL
  Growth temperature: 37°C
  Growth strain: DH5alpha
  Copy number: High Copy
Gene/Insert
  Gene/Insert name: hnRNPA2
  Species: H. sapiens (human)
  Mutation: D290V
  Entrez Gene: HNRNPA2B1 (a.k.a. HNRNPA2, HNRNPB1, HNRPA2, HNRPA2B1, HNRPB1, IBMPFD2, OPMD2, RNPA2, SNRPB1)
  Tag / fusion protein: 6xHis-MBP (N terminal on backbone)
  Cloning method: Restriction Enzyme; 5′ cloning site Unknown (unknown if destroyed); 3′ cloning site Unknown (unknown if destroyed)
Terms and licenses: Academic/Nonprofit Terms; Industry Terms: Not Available to Industry
How to cite: MBP-hnRNPA2_FL_D290V was a gift from Nicolas Fawzi (Addgene plasmid # 98663 ; http://n2t.net/addgene:98663 ; RRID:Addgene_98663)
